>Addgene plasmid #68807 | pX330-sgRNA_Dicer_1 | depositor full sequence | sequence record 120925 | complete sequence
GGCGGCGGCGGCGGCCCTATAAAAAGCGAAGCGCGCGGCGGGCGGGAGTCGCTGCGACGCTGCCTTCGCC
CCGTGCCCCGCTCCGCCGCCGCCTCGCGCCGCCCGCCCCGGCTCTGACTGACCGCGTTACTCCCACAGGT
GAGCGGGCGGGACGGCCCTTCTCCTCCGGGCTGTAATTAGCTGAGCAAGAGGTAAGGGTTTAAGGGATGG
TTGGTTGGTGGGGTATTAATGTTTAATTACCTGGAGCACCTGCCTGAAATCACTTTTTTTCAGGTTGGAC
CGGTGCCACCATGGACTATAAGGACCACGACGGAGACTACAAGGATCATGATATTGATTACAAAGACGAT
GACGATAAGATGGCCCCAAAGAAGAAGCGGAAGGTCGGTATCCACGGAGTCCCAGCAGCCGACAAGAAGT
ACAGCATCGGCCTGGACATCGGCACCAACTCTGTGGGCTGGGCCGTGATCACCGACGAGTACAAGGTGCC
CAGCAAGAAATTCAAGGTGCTGGGCAACACCGACCGGCACAGCATCAAGAAGAACCTGATCGGAGCCCTG
CTGTTCGACAGCGGCGAAACAGCCGAGGCCACCCGGCTGAAGAGAACCGCCAGAAGAAGATACACCAGAC
GGAAGAACCGGATCTGCTATCTGCAAGAGATCTTCAGCAACGAGATGGCCAAGGTGGACGACAGCTTCTT
CCACAGACTGGAAGAGTCCTTCCTGGTGGAAGAGGATAAGAAGCACGAGCGGCACCCCATCTTCGGCAAC
ATCGTGGACGAGGTGGCCTACCACGAGAAGTACCCCACCATCTACCACCTGAGAAAGAAACTGGTGGACA
GCACCGACAAGGCCGACCTGCGGCTGATCTATCTGGCCCTGGCCCACATGATCAAGTTCCGGGGCCACTT
CCTGATCGAGGGCGACCTGAACCCCGACAACAGCGACGTGGACAAGCTGTTCATCCAGCTGGTGCAGACC
TACAACCAGCTGTTCGAGGAAAACCCCATCAACGCCAGCGGCGTGGACGCCAAGGCCATCCTGTCTGCCA
GACTGAGCAAGAGCAGACGGCTGGAAAATCTGATCGCCCAGCTGCCCGGCGAGAAGAAGAATGGCCTGTT
CGGAAACCTGATTGCCCTGAGCCTGGGCCTGACCCCCAACTTCAAGAGCAACTTCGACCTGGCCGAGGAT
GCCAAACTGCAGCTGAGCAAGGACACCTACGACGACGACCTGGACAACCTGCTGGCCCAGATCGGCGACC
AGTACGCCGACCTGTTTCTGGCCGCCAAGAACCTGTCCGACGCCATCCTGCTGAGCGACATCCTGAGAGT
GAACACCGAGATCACCAAGGCCCCCCTGAGCGCCTCTATGATCAAGAGATACGACGAGCACCACCAGGAC
CTGACCCTGCTGAAAGCTCTCGTGCGGCAGCAGCTGCCTGAGAAGTACAAAGAGATTTTCTTCGACCAGA
GCAAGAACGGCTACGCCGGCTACATTGACGGCGGAGCCAGCCAGGAAGAGTTCTACAAGTTCATCAAGCC
CATCCTGGAAAAGATGGACGGCACCGAGGAACTGCTCGTGAAGCTGAACAGAGAGGACCTGCTGCGGAAG
CAGCGGACCTTCGACAACGGCAGCATCCCCCACCAGATCCACCTGGGAGAGCTGCACGCCATTCTGCGGC
GGCAGGAAGATTTTTACCCATTCCTGAAGGACAACCGGGAAAAGATCGAGAAGATCCTGACCTTCCGCAT
CCCCTACTACGTGGGCCCTCTGGCCAGGGGAAACAGCAGATTCGCCTGGATGACCAGAAAGAGCGAGGAA
ACCATCACCCCCTGGAACTTCGAGGAAGTGGTGGACAAGGGCGCTTCCGCCCAGAGCTTCATCGAGCGGA
TGACCAACTTCGATAAGAACCTGCCCAACGAGAAGGTGCTGCCCAAGCACAGCCTGCTGTACGAGTACTT
CACCGTGTATAACGAGCTGACCAAAGTGAAATACGTGACCGAGGGAATGAGAAAGCCCGCCTTCCTGAGC
GGCGAGCAGAAAAAGGCCATCGTGGACCTGCTGTTCAAGACCAACCGGAAAGTGACCGTGAAGCAGCTGA
AAGAGGACTACTTCAAGAAAATCGAGTGCTTCGACTCCGTGGAAATCTCCGGCGTGGAAGATCGGTTCAA
CGCCTCCCTGGGCACATACCACGATCTGCTGAAAATTATCAAGGACAAGGACTTCCTGGACAATGAGGAA
AACGAGGACATTCTGGAAGATATCGTGCTGACCCTGACACTGTTTGAGGACAGAGAGATGATCGAGGAAC
GGCTGAAAACCTATGCCCACCTGTTCGACGACAAAGTGATGAAGCAGCTGAAGCGGCGGAGATACACCGG
CTGGGGCAGGCTGAGCCGGAAGCTGATCAACGGCATCCGGGACAAGCAGTCCGGCAAGACAATCCTGGAT
TTCCTGAAGTCCGACGGCTTCGCCAACAGAAACTTCATGCAGCTGATCCACGACGACAGCCTGACCTTTA
AAGAGGACATCCAGAAAGCCCAGGTGTCCGGCCAGGGCGATAGCCTGCACGAGCACATTGCCAATCTGGC
CGGCAGCCCCGCCATTAAGAAGGGCATCCTGCAGACAGTGAAGGTGGTGGACGAGCTCGTGAAAGTGATG
GGCCGGCACAAGCCCGAGAACATCGTGATCGAAATGGCCAGAGAGAACCAGACCACCCAGAAGGGACAGA
AGAACAGCCGCGAGAGAATGAAGCGGATCGAAGAGGGCATCAAAGAGCTGGGCAGCCAGATCCTGAAAGA
ACACCCCGTGGAAAACACCCAGCTGCAGAACGAGAAGCTGTACCTGTACTACCTGCAGAATGGGCGGGAT
ATGTACGTGGACCAGGAACTGGACATCAACCGGCTGTCCGACTACGATGTGGACCATATCGTGCCTCAGA
GCTTTCTGAAGGACGACTCCATCGACAACAAGGTGCTGACCAGAAGCGACAAGAACCGGGGCAAGAGCGA
CAACGTGCCCTCCGAAGAGGTCGTGAAGAAGATGAAGAACTACTGGCGGCAGCTGCTGAACGCCAAGCTG
ATTACCCAGAGAAAGTTCGACAATCTGACCAAGGCCGAGAGAGGCGGCCTGAGCGAACTGGATAAGGCCG
GCTTCATCAAGAGACAGCTGGTGGAAACCCGGCAGATCACAAAGCACGTGGCACAGATCCTGGACTCCCG
GATGAACACTAAGTACGACGAGAATGACAAGCTGATCCGGGAAGTGAAAGTGATCACCCTGAAGTCCAAG
CTGGTGTCCGATTTCCGGAAGGATTTCCAGTTTTACAAAGTGCGCGAGATCAACAACTACCACCACGCCC
ACGACGCCTACCTGAACGCCGTCGTGGGAACCGCCCTGATCAAAAAGTACCCTAAGCTGGAAAGCGAGTT
CGTGTACGGCGACTACAAGGTGTACGACGTGCGGAAGATGATCGCCAAGAGCGAGCAGGAAATCGGCAAG
GCTACCGCCAAGTACTTCTTCTACAGCAACATCATGAACTTTTTCAAGACCGAGATTACCCTGGCCAACG
GCGAGATCCGGAAGCGGCCTCTGATCGAGACAAACGGCGAAACCGGGGAGATCGTGTGGGATAAGGGCCG
GGATTTTGCCACCGTGCGGAAAGTGCTGAGCATGCCCCAAGTGAATATCGTGAAAAAGACCGAGGTGCAG
ACAGGCGGCTTCAGCAAAGAGTCTATCCTGCCCAAGAGGAACAGCGATAAGCTGATCGCCAGAAAGAAGG
ACTGGGACCCTAAGAAGTACGGCGGCTTCGACAGCCCCACCGTGGCCTATTCTGTGCTGGTGGTGGCCAA
AGTGGAAAAGGGCAAGTCCAAGAAACTGAAGAGTGTGAAAGAGCTGCTGGGGATCACCATCATGGAAAGA
AGCAGCTTCGAGAAGAATCCCATCGACTTTCTGGAAGCCAAGGGCTACAAAGAAGTGAAAAAGGACCTGA
TCATCAAGCTGCCTAAGTACTCCCTGTTCGAGCTGGAAAACGGCCGGAAGAGAATGCTGGCCTCTGCCGG
CGAACTGCAGAAGGGAAACGAACTGGCCCTGCCCTCCAAATATGTGAACTTCCTGTACCTGGCCAGCCAC
TATGAGAAGCTGAAGGGCTCCCCCGAGGATAATGAGCAGAAACAGCTGTTTGTGGAACAGCACAAGCACT
ACCTGGACGAGATCATCGAGCAGATCAGCGAGTTCTCCAAGAGAGTGATCCTGGCCGACGCTAATCTGGA
CAAAGTGCTGTCCGCCTACAACAAGCACCGGGATAAGCCCATCAGAGAGCAGGCCGAGAATATCATCCAC
CTGTTTACCCTGACCAATCTGGGAGCCCCTGCCGCCTTCAAGTACTTTGACACCACCATCGACCGGAAGA
GGTACACCAGCACCAAAGAGGTGCTGGACGCCACCCTGATCCACCAGAGCATCACCGGCCTGTACGAGAC
ACGGATCGACCTGTCTCAGCTGGGAGGCGACAAAAGGCCGGCGGCCACGAAAAAGGCCGGCCAGGCAAAA
AAGAAAAAGTAAGAATTCCTAGAGCTCGCTGATCAGCCTCGACTGTGCCTTCTAGTTGCCAGCCATCTGT
TGTTTGCCCCTCCCCCGTGCCTTCCTTGACCCTGGAAGGTGCCACTCCCACTGTCCTTTCCTAATAAAAT
GAGGAAATTGCATCGCATTGTCTGAGTAGGTGTCATTCTATTCTGGGGGGTGGGGTGGGGCAGGACAGCA
AGGGGGAGGATTGGGAAGAGAATAGCAGGCATGCTGGGGAGCGGCCGCAGGAACCCCTAGTGATGGAGTT
GGCCACTCCCTCTCTGCGCGCTCGCTCGCTCACTGAGGCCGGGCGACCAAAGGTCGCCCGACGCCCGGGC
TTTGCCCGGGCGGCCTCAGTGAGCGAGCGAGCGCGCAGCTGCCTGCAGGGGCGCCTGATGCGGTATTTTC
TCCTTACGCATCTGTGCGGTATTTCACACCGCATA
[142 nt withheld, positions 5006-5147]
C
[141 nt withheld, positions 5149-5289]
CCTTTGACGTTGGAGTCCACGTTCTTT
[37 nt withheld, positions 5317-5353]
ACCCTATCTCGGGCTATTCTTTTGATTTATAAGGGATTTTGCCGATTTCGGCCTATTGGTTAAAAAATGA
GCTGATTTAACAAAAATTTAACGCGAATTTTAACAAAATATTAACGTTTACAATTTTATGGTGCACTCTC
AGTACAATCTGCTCTGATGCCGCATAGTTAAGCCAGCCCCGACACCCGCCAACACCCGCTGACGCGCCCT
GACGGGCTTGTCTGCTCCCGGCATCCGCTTACAGACAAGCTGTGACCGTCTCCGGGAGCTGCATGTGTCA
GAGGTTTTCACCGTCATCACCGAAACGCGCGAGACGAAAGGGCCTCGTGATACGCCTATTTTTATAGGTT
AATGTCATGATAATAATGGTTTCTTAGACGTCAGGTGGCACTTTTCGGGGAAATGTGCGCGGAACCCCTA
TTTGTTTATTTTTCTAAATACATTCAAATATGTATCCGCTCATGAGACAATAACCCTGATAAATGCTTCA
ATAATATTGAAAAAGGAAGAGTATGAGTATTCAACATTTCCGTGTCGCCCTTATTCCCTTTTTTGCGGCA
TTTTGCCTTCCTGTTTTTGCTCACCCAGAAACGCTGGTGAAAGTAAAAGATGCTGAAGATCAGTTGGGTG
CACGAGTGGGTTACATCGAACTGGATCTCAACAGCGGTAAGATCCTTGAGAGTTTTCGCCCCGAAGAACG
TTTTCCAATGATGAGCACTTTTAAAGTTCTGCTATGTGGCGCGGTATTATCCCGTATTGACGCCGGGCAA
GAGCAACTCGGTCGCCGCATACACTATTCTCAGAATGACTTGGTTGAGTACTCACCAGTCACAGAAAAGC
ATCTTACGGATGGCATGACAGTAAGAGAATTATGCAGTGCTGCCATAACCATGAGTGATAACACTGCGGC
CAACTTACTTCTGACAACGATCGGAGGACCGAAGGAGCTAACCGCTTTTTTGCACAACATGGGGGATCAT
GTAACTCGCCTTGATCGTTGGGAACCGGAGCTGAATGAAGCCATACCAAACGACGAGCGTGACACCACGA
TGCCTGTAGCAATGGCAACAACGTTGCGCAAACTATTAACTGGCGAACTACTTACTCTAGCTTCCCGGCA
ACAATTAATAGACTGGATGGAGGCGGATAAAGTTGCAGGACCACTTCTGCGCTCGGCCCTTCCGGCTGGC
TGGTTTATTGCTGATAAATCTGGAGCCGGTGAGCGTGGAAGCCGCGGTATCATTGCAGCACTGGGGCCAG
ATGGTAAGCCCTCCCGTATCGTAGTTATCTACACGACGGGGAGTCAGGCAACTATGGATGAACGAAATAG
ACAGATCGCTGAGATAGGTGCCTCACTGATTAAGCATTGGTAACTGTCAGACCAAGTTTACTCATATATA
CTTTAGATTGATTTAAAACTTCATTTTTAATTTAAAAGGATCTAGGTGAAGATCCTTTTTGATAATCTCA
TGACCAAAATCCCTTAACGTGAGTTTTCGTTCCACTGAGCGTCAGACCCCGTAGAAAAGATCAAAGGATC
TTCTTGAGATCCTTTTTTTCTGCGCGTAATCTGCTGCTTGCAAACAAAAAAACCACCGCTACCAGCGGTG
GTTTGTTTGCCGGATCAAGAGCTACCAACTCTTTTTCCGAAGGTAACTGGCTTCAGCAGAGCGCAGATAC
CAAATACTGTCCTTCTAGTGTAGCCGTAGTTAGGCCACCACTTCAAGAACTCTGTAGCACCGCCTACATA
CCTCGCTCTGCTAATCCTGTTACCAGTGGCTGCTGCCAGTGGCGATAAGTCGTGTCTTACCGGGTTGGAC
TCAAGACGATAGTTACCGGATAAGGCGCAGCGGTCGGGCTGAACGGGGGGTTCGTGCACACAGCCCAGCT
TGGAGCGAACGACCTACACCGAACTGAGATACCTACAGCGTGAGCTATGAGAAAGCGCCACGCTTCCCGA
AGGGAGAAAGGCGGACAGGTATCCGGTAAGCGGCAGGGTCGGAACAGGAGAGCGCACGAGGGAGCTTCCA
GGGGGAAACGCCTGGTATCTTTATAGTCCTGTCGGGTTTCGCCACCTCTGACTTGAGCGTCGATTTTTGT
GATGCTCGTCAGGGGGGCGGAGCCTATGGAAAAACGCCAGCAACGCGGCCTTTTTACGGTTCCTGGCCTT
TTGCTGGCCTTTTGCTCACATGTGAGGGCCTATTTCCCATGATTCCTTCATATTTGCATATACGATACAA
GGCTGTTAGAGAGATAATTGGAATTAATTTGACTGTAAACACAAAGATATTAGTACAAAATACGTGACGT
AGAAAGTAATAATTTCTTGGGTAGTTTGCAGTTTTAAAATTATGTTTTAAAATGGACTATCATATGCTTA
CCGTAACTTGAAAGTATTTCGATTTCTTGGCTTTATATATCTTGTGGAAAGGACGAAACACCGGGAGTTT
AAACCTACAGGCGGTTTTAGAGCTAGAAATAGCAAGTTAAAATAAGGCTAGTCCGTTATCAACTTGAAAA
AGTGGCACCGAGTCGGTGCTTTTTTGTTTTAGAGCTAGAAATAGCAAGTTAAAATAAGGCTAGTCCGTTT
TTAGCGCGTGCGCCAATTCTGCAGACAAATGGCTCTAGAGGTACCCGTTACATAACTTACGGTAAATGGC
CCGCCTGGCTGACCGCCCAACGACCCCCGCCCATTGACGTCAATAGTAACGCCAATAGGGACTTTCCATT
GACGTCAATGGGTGGAGTATTTACGGTAAACTGCCCACTTGGCAGTACATCAAGTGTATCATATGCCAAG
TACGCCCCCTATTGACGTCAATGACGGTAAATGGCCCGCCTGGCATTGTGCCCAGTACATGACCTTATGG
GACTTTCCTACTTGGCAGTACATCTACGTATTAGTCATCGCTATTACCATGGTCGAGGTGAGCCCCACGT
TCTGCTTCACTCTCCCCATCTCCCCCCCCTCCCCACCCCCAATTTTGTATTTATTTATTTTTTAATTATT
TTGTGCAGCGATGGGGGCGGGGGGGGGGGGGGGGCGCGCGCCAGGCGGGGCGGGGCGGGGCGAGGGGCGG
GGCGGGGCGAGGCGGAGAGGTGCGGCGGCAGCCAATCAGAGCGGCGCGCTCCGAAAGTTTCCTTTTATGG
CGAGGC
Features (pLannotate 1.2.2; 18 found; start..end, strand, type, name):
     45..273     +  intron         hybrid intron: hybrid between chicken β-actin (CBA) and minute virus of mice (MMV) introns (Gray et al., 2011)
    411..2012    +  CDS            Cas9(N): N-terminal portion of Streptococcus pyogenes Cas9 (Zetsche et al., 2015)
   2013..4511    +  CDS            Cas9(C): C-terminal portion of Streptococcus pyogenes Cas9 (Zetsche et al., 2015)
   4512..4559    +  CDS            nucleoplasmin NLS: bipartite nuclear localization signal from nucleoplasmin
   4593..4704    +  polyA_signal   bGH poly(A) signal: bovine growth hormone polyadenylation signal
   4809..4949    +  repeat_region  AAV2 ITR: inverted terminal repeat of adeno-associated virus serotype 2 inverted
   4954..5005    -  misc_feature   bom (fragment): basis of mobility region from pBR322
   5024..5404    +  rep_origin     M13 ori (sequence partly withheld): M13 bacteriophage origin of replication; arrow indicates direction of (+) strand synthesis
   5480..5529    -  misc_feature   bom (fragment): basis of mobility region from pBR322
   5631..5666    -  CDS            rop (fragment): Rop protein, which maintains plasmids at low copy number; rop
   5761..5865    +  promoter       AmpR promoter: bla
   5866..6726    +  CDS            AmpR: β-lactamase; bla; confers resistance to ampicillin, carbenicillin, and related antibiotics
   6897..7485    +  rep_origin     ori: high-copy-number ColE1/pMB1/pBR322/pUC origin of replication
   7547..7787    +  promoter       U6 promoter: RNA polymerase III promoter for human U6 snRNA
   7817..7892    +  misc_RNA       gRNA scaffold: guide RNA scaffold for the Streptococcus pyogenes CRISPR/Cas9 system
   7899..7942    +  misc_RNA       gRNA scaffold (fragment): guide RNA scaffold for the Streptococcus pyogenes CRISPR/Cas9 system
   7989..8274    +  enhancer       CMV enhancer: human cytomegalovirus immediate early enhancer; contains an 18-bp deletion relative to the standard CMV enhancer
   8276..44      +  promoter       chicken β-actin promoter (across the origin): No description available
