[The description below was written by a language model from this plasmid's Addgene catalogue record and pLannotate feature annotations shown in this document.]
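Description:
pX330-sgRNA_Dicer_1 is an all-in-one CRISPR/Cas9 plasmid for mammalian cells, built on the pX330-U6-Chimeric_BB-CBh-hSpCas9 backbone and carrying a single guide RNA directed against the mouse Dicer1 gene. The complete construct is 8,509 bp. It is maintained in E. coli through a high-copy ColE1/pUC-type origin and selected with ampicillin via the β-lactamase gene under its own promoter. An M13/f1-type phage origin is also present, along with short remnants of pBR322 bom and rop sequences. The plasmid has no mammalian selection marker or fluorescent reporter annotated.

Two expression units make up the payload. A human U6 RNA polymerase III promoter drives the guide, which was inserted between the backbone's two BbsI sites (both destroyed in cloning) directly upstream of the Streptococcus pyogenes gRNA scaffold, giving a chimeric sgRNA; a second partial scaffold fragment is annotated just downstream. The second unit is the CBh hybrid promoter, composed of a CMV enhancer, the chicken β-actin promoter (which spans the numbering origin of the sequence) and a hybrid CBA/MVM intron. It drives S. pyogenes Cas9, annotated as contiguous N- and C-terminal portions that together form one full-length coding sequence. Cas9 ends in a nucleoplasmin bipartite nuclear localization signal and is followed by a bGH polyadenylation signal. A single AAV2 ITR is annotated after the poly(A) signal, but with only one repeat listed the plasmid is not presented as a packageable AAV genome.

Transfection delivers both nuclease and guide from one plasmid to cut Dicer1. According to the record, it was made to generate Dicer1 knockout mouse embryonic stem cells.
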