Addgene plasmid #68807: pX330-sgRNA_Dicer_1
Purpose: specific sgRNA against mouse Dicer1 gene cloned in the pX330 backbone (Addgene Number 42230). Generation of Dicer1 knockout mESCs.
Depositing lab: Constance Ciaudo. Depositing organization: ETH Zurich (Swiss Federal Institute of Technology). Publication: Dicer, a new regulator of pluripotency exit and LINE-1 elements in mouse embryonic stem cells. Bodak M, Cirera-Salinas D, Yu J, Ngondo RP, Ciaudo C. FEBS Open Bio. 2017 Jan 11;7(2):204-220. doi: 10.1002/2211-5463.12174. eCollection 2017 Feb. FEB412174 PubMed 28174687.
Backbone
  Vector backbone: pX330-U6-Chimeric_BB-CBh-hSpCas9
  Backbone manufacturer: Addgene 42230
  Backbone size w/o insert (bp): 8506
  Total vector size (bp): 8509
  Vector type: Mammalian Expression, Bacterial Expression, Mouse Targeting, CRISPR
Growth in bacteria
  Bacterial resistance: Ampicillin, 100 μg/mL
  Growth temperature: 37°C
  Growth strain: DH5alpha
  Copy number: High Copy
Gene/Insert
  Gene/Insert name: sgRNA mouse Dicer1
  gRNA/shRNA sequence: mouse Dicer1
  Species: M. musculus (mouse)
  GenBank ID: 23405
  Cloning method: Restriction Enzyme; 5′ cloning site BbsI (destroyed during cloning); 3′ cloning site BbsI (destroyed during cloning)
  Sequencing primers: 5′ agggatggttggttggtggg; 3′ CCAATCCTCCCCCTTGCTGT
Terms and licenses: Academic/Nonprofit Terms; Industry Terms: Not Available to Industry
How to cite: pX330-sgRNA_Dicer_1 was a gift from Constance Ciaudo (Addgene plasmid # 68807 ; http://n2t.net/addgene:68807 ; RRID:Addgene_68807)
