>Addgene plasmid #68807 | pX330-sgRNA_Dicer_1 | addgene partial sequence | sequence record 130360 | hSpCas9-R1 5'-CGCTCGTGCTTCTTATCCTC-3'
TCTTCCAGTCTGTGGAAGAAGCTGTCGTCCACCTTGGCCATCTCGTTGCTGAAGATCTCTTGCAGATAGC
AGATCCGGTTCTTCCGTCTGGTGTATCTTCTTCTGGCGGTTCTCTTCAGCCGGGTGGCCTCGGCTGTTTC
GCCGCTGTCGAACAGCAGGGCTCCGATCAGGTTCTTCTTGATGCTGTGCCGGTCGGTGTTGCCCAGCACC
TTGAATTTCTTGCTGGGCACCTTGTACTCGTCGGTGATCACGGCCCAGCCCACAGAGTTGGTGCCGATGT
CCAGGCCGATGCTGTACTTCTTGTCGGCTGCTGGGACTCCGTGGATACCGACCTTCCGCTTCTTCTTTGG
GGCCATCTTATCGTCATCGTCTTTGTAATCAATATCATGATCCTTGTAGTCTCCGTCGTGGTCCTTATAG
TCCATGGTGGCACCGGTCCAACCTGAAAAAAAGTGATTTCAGGCAGGTGCTCCAGGTAATTAAACATTAA
TACCCCACCAACCAACCATCCCTTAAACCCTTACCTCTTGCTCAGCTAATTACAGCCCGGAGGAGAAGGG
CCGTCCCGCCCGCTCACCTGTGGGAGTAACGCGGTCAGTCAGAGCCGGGGCGGGCGGCGCGAGG
