>Addgene plasmid #68807 | pX330-sgRNA_Dicer_1 | addgene partial sequence | sequence record 130361 | BGH-rev 5'-TAGAAGGCACAGTCGAGG-3'
GGAATTCTTACTTTTTCTTTTTTGCCTGGCCGGCCTTTTTCGTGGCCGCCGGCCTTTTGTCGCCTCCCAG
CTGAGACAGGTCGATCCGTGTCTCGTACAGGCCGGTGATGCTCTGGTGGATCAGGGTGGCGTCCAGCACC
TCTTTGGTGCTGGTGTACCTCTTCCGGTCGATGGTGGTGTCAAAGTACTTGAAGGCGGCAGGGGCTCCCA
GATTGGTCAGGGTAAACAGGTGGATGATATTCTCGGCCTGCTCTCTGATGGGCTTATCCCGGTGCTTGTT
GTAGGCGGACAGCACTTTGTCCAGATTAGCGTCGGCCAGGATCACTCTCTTGGAGAACTCGCTGATCTGC
TCGATGATCTCGTCCAGGTAGTGCTTGTGCTGTTCCACAAACAGCTGTTTCTGCTCATTATCCTCGGGGG
AGCCCTTCAGCTTCTCATAGTGGCTGGCCAGGTACAGGAAGTTCACATATTTGGAGGGCAGGGCCAGTTC
GTTTCCCTTCTGCAGTTCGCCGGCAGAGGCCAGCATTCTCTTCCGGCCGTTTTCCAGCTCGAACAGGGAG
TACTTAGGCAGCTTGATGATCAGGTCCTTTTTCACTTCTTTGTAGCCCTTGGCTTCCAGAAAGTCGATGG
GATTCTTCTCGAAGCTGCTTCTTTCCATGATGGTGATCCCCAGCAGCTCTTTCACACTCTTCAGTTTCTT
GGACTTGCCCTTTTCCACTTTGGCCACCACCAGCACAGAATAGGCCACGGTGGGGCTGTCGAAGCCGCCG
TACTTCTTAGGGTCCCAGTCCTTCTTTCTGGCGATCAGCTTATCGCTGTTCCTCTTGGGCAGGATAGACT
CTTTGCTGAAGCCGCCTGTCTGCACCTCGGTCTTTTTCACGATATTCACTTGGGGCATGCTCAGCACTTT
CCGCACGGTGGCAAAATCCCGGCCCTTATCCCACACGATCTCCCCGGTTTCGCCGTTTGTCTCGATCAGA
GGCCGCTTCCGGATCTCGCCGTTGGCCAGGGTAATCTCGGTCTTGAAAAAGTTCATGATGTTGCTGTAGA
AGAAGTACTTGGCGGTAGCCTTGCCGATTTCCTGCTCGCTCTTGG
