>Addgene plasmid #68807 | pX330-sgRNA_Dicer_1 | addgene partial sequence | sequence record 130362 | dCas9-R2 5'-GGGTTTCCACCAGCTGTCTC-3'
CAGTTCGCTCAGGCCGCCTCTCTCGGCCTTGGTCAGATTGTCGAACTTTCTCTGGGTAATCAGCTTGGCG
TTCAGCAGCTGCCGCCAGTAGTTCTTCATCTTCTTCACGACCTCTTCGGAGGGCACGTTGTCGCTCTTGC
CCCGGTTCTTGTCGCTTCTGGTCAGCACCTTGTTGTCGATGGAGTCGTCCTTCAGAAAGCTCTGAGGCAC
GATATGGTCCACATCGTAGTCGGACAGCCGGTTGATGTCCAGTTCCTGGTCCACGTACATATCCCGCCCA
TTCTGCAGGTAGTACAGGTACAGCTTCTCGTTCTGCAGCTGGGTGTTTTCCACGGGGTGTTCTTTCAGGA
TCTGGCTGCCCAGCTCTTTGATGCCCTCTTCGATCCGCTTCATTCTCTCGCGGCTGTTCTTCTGTCCCTT
CTGGGTGGTCTGGTTCTCTCTGGCCATTTCGATCACGATGTTCTCGGGCTTGTGCCGGCCCATCACTTTC
ACGAGCTCGTCCACCACCTTCACTGTCTGCAGGATGCCCTTCTTAATGGCGGGGCTGCCGGCCAGATTGG
CAATGTGCTCGTGCAGGCTATCGCCCTGGCCGGACACCTGGGCTTTCTGGATGTCCTCTTTAAAGGTCAG
GCTGTCGTCGTGGATCAGCTGCATGAAGTTTCTGTTGGCGAAGCCGTCGGACTTCAGGAAANCCAGGATT
GTCTTGCCGGACTGCTTGTCCCGGATGCCGTTGATCAGCTTCCGGCTCAGCCTGCCCCAGCCGGTGTATC
TCCGCCGCTTCAGCTGCTTCATCACTTTGTCGTCGAACAGGTGGGCATAGGTTTTCAGCCGTTCCTCGAT
CATCTCTCTGTCCTCAAACAGTGTCAGGGTCAGCACGATATCTTCCAGAATGTCCTCGTTTTCCTCATTG
TCCAGGAAGTCCTTGTCCTTGATAATTTTCAGCAGATCGTGGTATGTGCCCAGGGAGGCGTTGAACCGAT
CTTCCACGCCGGAGATTTCCACGGAGTCGAAGCACTCGATTT
