>Addgene plasmid #68807 | pX330-sgRNA_Dicer_1 | addgene partial sequence | sequence record 130363 | pCBhProF2 5'-agggtttaagggatggttgg-3'
CCTGGAGCACCTGCCTGAAATCACTTTTTTTCAGGTTGGACCGGTGCCACCATGGACTATAAGGACCACG
ACGGAGACTACAAGGATCATGATATTGATTACAAAGACGATGACGATAAGATGGCCCCAAAGAAGAAGCG
GAAGGTCGGTATCCACGGAGTCCCAGCAGCCGACAAGAAGTACAGCATCGGCCTGGACATCGGCACCAAC
TCTGTGGGCTGGGCCGTGATCACCGACGAGTACAAGGTGCCCAGCAAGAAATTCAAGGTGCTGGGCAACA
CCGACCGGCACAGCATCAAGAAGAACCTGATCGGAGCCCTGCTGTTCGACAGCGGCGAAACAGCCGAGGC
CACCCGGCTGAAGAGAACCGCCAGAAGAAGATACACCAGACGGAAGAACCGGATCTGCTATCTGCAAGAG
ATCTTCAGCAACGAGATGGCCAAGGTGGACGACAGCTTCTTCCACAGACTGGAAGAGTCCTTCCTGGTGG
AAGAGGATAAGAAGCACGAGCGGCACCCCATCTTCGGCAACATCGTGGACGAGGTGGCCTACCACGAGAA
GTACCCCACCATCTACCACCTGAGAAAGAAACTGGTGGACAGCACCGACAAGGCCGACCTGCGGCTGATC
TATCTGGCCCTGGCCCACATGATCAAGTTCCGGGGCCACTTCCTGATCGAGGGCGACCTGAACCCCGACA
ACAGCGACGTGGACAAGCTGTTCATCCAGCTGGTGCAGACCTACAACCAGCTGTTCGAGGAAAACCCCAT
CAACGCCAGCGGCGTGGACGCCAAGGCCATCCTGTCTGCCAGACTGAGCAAGAGCAGACGGCTGGAAAAT
CTGATCGCCCAGCTGCCCGGCGAGAAGAAGAATGGCCTGTTCGGAAACCTGATTGCCCTGAGCCTGGGCC
TGACCCCC
