>Addgene plasmid #68807 | pX330-sgRNA_Dicer_1 | addgene partial sequence | sequence record 133723 | pBR322ori-F 5'-GGGAAACGCCTGGTATCTTT-3'
TCGCCACCTCTGACTTGAGCGTCGATTTTTGTGATGCTCGTCAGGGGGGCGGAGCCTATGGAAAAACGCC
AGCAACGCGGCCTTTTTACGGTTCCTGGCCTTTTGCTGGCCTTTTGCTCACATGTGAGGGCCTATTTCCC
ATGATTCCTTCATATTTGCATATACGATACAAGGCTGTTAGAGAGATAATTGGAATTAATTTGACTGTAA
ACACAAAGATATTAGTACAAAATACGTGACGTAGAAAGTAATAATTTCTTGGGTAGTTTGCAGTTTTAAA
ATTATGTTTTAAAATGGACTATCATATGCTTACCGTAACTTGAAAGTATTTCGATTTCTTGGCTTTATAT
ATCTTGTGGAAAGGACGAAACACCGGGAGTTTAAACCTACAGGCGGTTTTAGAGCTAGAAATAGCAAGTT
AAAATAAGGCTAGTCCGTTATCAACTTGAAAAAGTGGCACCGAGTCGGTGCTTTTTTGTTTTAGAGCTAG
AAATAGCAAGTTAAAATAAGGCTAGTCCGTTTTTAGCGCGTGCGCCAATTCTGCAGACAAATGGCTCTAG
AGGTACCCGTTACATAACTTACGGTAAATGGCCCGCCTGGCTGACCGCCCAACGACCCCCGCCCATTGAC
GTCAATAGTAACGCCAATAGGGACTTTCCATTGACGTCAATGGGTGGAGTATTTACGGTAAACTGCCCAC
TTGGCAGTACATCAAGTGTATCATATGCCAAGTACGCCCCCTATTGACGTCAATGACGGTAAATGGCCCG
CCTGGCATTGTGCCCAGTACATGACCTTATGGGACTTTCCTACTTGGCAGTACATCTACGTATTAGTCAT
CGCTATTACCATGGTCGAGGTGAGCCCCACGTTCTGCTTCACTCTCCCCATCTCCCCCCC
