>Addgene plasmid #68807 | pX330-sgRNA_Dicer_1 | addgene partial sequence | sequence record 133727 | CAGenhancer-F 5'-GGGCGTACTTGGCATATGAT-3'
TGCCAAGTGGGCAGTTTACCGTAAATACTCCACCCATTGACGTCAATGGAAAGTCCCTATTGGCGTTACT
ATTGACGTCAATGGGCGGGGGTCGTTGGGCGGTCAGCCAGGCGGGCCATTTACCGTAAGTTATGTAACGG
GTACCTCTAGAGCCATTTGTCTGCAGAATTGGCGCACGCGCTAAAAACGGACTAGCCTTATTTTAACTTG
CTATTTCTAGCTCTAAAACAAAAAAGCACCGACTCGGTGCCACTTTTTCAAGTTGATAACGGACTAGCCT
TATTTTAACTTGCTATTTCTAGCTCTAAAACCGCCTGTAGGTTTAAACTCCCGGTGTTTCGTCCTTTCCA
CAAGATATATAAAGCCAAGAAATCGAAATACTTTCAAGTTACGGTAAGCATATGATAGTCCATTTTAAAA
CATAATTTTAAAACTGCAAACTACCCAAGAAATTATTACTTTCTACGTCACGTATTTTGTACTAATATCT
TTGTGTTTACAGTCAAATTAATTCCAATTATCTCTCTAACAGCCTTGTATCGTATATGCAAATATGAAGG
AATCATGGGAAATAGGCCCTCACATGTGAGCAAAAGGCCAGCAAAAGGCCAGGAACCGTAAAAAGGCCGC
GTTGCTGGCGTTTTTCCATAGGCTCCGCCCCCCTGACGAGCATCACAAAAATCGACGCTCAAGTCAGAGG
TGGCGAAACCCGACAGGACTATAAAGATACCAGGCGTTTCCCCCTGGAAGCTCCCTCGTGCGCTCTCCTG
TTCCGACCCTGCCGCTTACCGGATACCTGTCCGCCTTTCTCCCTTCGGGAAGCGTGGCGCTTTCTCATAG
CTCACGCTGTAGGTATCTCAGTTCGGTGTAGGTCGTTCGCTCCAAGCTGGGCTGTGTGCACGAACCCCCC
GTTCAGCCCGACCGCTGCGCCTTATCCGGTAACTATCGTCTTGAGTCCAACCCGGTAAGACACGACTTAT
CGCCACTGGCAGCAGCCACTGGTAACAGGATTAGCAGAGCGAGGTATGTAGGCGGTGCTACAGAGTTCTT
GAAGTGGTGGCCTAACTACGGCTACACTAGAAGAACAGTATTTGGTATCTGCGCTCTGCTGAAGCCAGTT
ACCTTCGGAAAA
